>Addgene plasmid #197379 | pPBpuro-EGFR(M721) | addgene full sequence | sequence record 389277 | Addgene NGS Result
CTAAATTGTAAGCGTTAATATTTTGTTAAAATTCGCGTTAAATTTTTGTTAAATCAGCTCATTTTTTAAC
CAATAGGCCGAAATCGGCAAAATCCCTTATAAATCAAAAGAATAGACCGAGATAGGGT
[37 nt withheld, positions 129-165]
AAAGAACGTGGACTCCAACGTCAAAGG
[49 nt withheld, positions 193-241]
T
[91 nt withheld, positions 243-333]
G
[124 nt withheld, positions 335-458]
CCCATTCGCCATTCAGGCTGCGCAACTGTTGGGAAGGGCGATCGGTGCGGGCCTCTTCGCTATTACGCCA
GCTGGCGAAAGGGGGATGTGCTGCAAGGCGATTAAGTTGGGTAACGCCAGGGTTTTCCCAGTCACGACGT
TGTAAAACGACGGCCAGTGAGCGCGCGTAATACGACTCACTATAGGGCGAATTGGGGCGCGCCATTCTAG
ATTAACCCTAGAAAGATAGTCTGCGTAAAATTGACGCATGCATTCTTGAAATATTGCTCTCTCTTTCTAA
ATAGCGCGAATCCGTCGCTGTGCATTTAGGACATCTCAGTCGCCGCTTGGAGCTCCCGTGAGGCGTGCTT
GTCAATGCGGTAAGTGTCACTGATTTTGAACTATAACGACCGCGTGAGTCAAAATGACGCATGATTATCT
TTTACGTGACTTTTAAGATTTAACTCATACGATAATTATATTGTTATTTCATGTTCTACTTACGTGATAA
CTTATTATATATATATTTTCTTGTTATAGATATCAACTAGAATGCTAGCATGGGCCCATCTCGACATTGA
TTATTGACTAGTTATTAATAGTAATCAATTACGGGGTCATTAGTTCATAGCCCATATATGGAGTTCCGCG
TTACATAACTTACGGTAAATGGCCCGCCTGGCTGACCGCCCAACGACCCCCGCCCATTGACGTCAATAAT
GACGTATGTTCCCATAGTAACGCCAATAGGGACTTTCCATTGACGTCAATGGGTGGAGTATTTACGGTAA
ACTGCCCACTTGGCAGTACATCAAGTGTATCATATGCCAAGTACGCCCCCTATTGACGTCAATGACGGTA
AATGGCCCGCCTGGCATTATGCCCAGTACATGACCTTATGGGACTTTCCTACTTGGCAGTACATCTACGT
ATTAGTCATCGCTATTACCATGGTCGAGGTGAGCCCCACGTTCTGCTTCACTCTCCCCATCTCCCCCCCC
TCCCCACCCCCAATTTTGTATTTATTTATTTTTTAATTATTTTGTGCAGCGATGGGGGCGGGGGGGGGGG
GGGGGCGCGCCAGGCGGGGCGGGGCGGGGCGAGGGGCGGGGCGGGGCGAGGCGGAGAGGTGCGGCGGCAG
CCAATCAGAGCGGCGCGCTCCGAAAGTTTCCTTTTATGGCGAGGCGGCGGCGGCGGCGGCCCTATAAAAA
GCGAAGCGCGCGGCGGGCGGGAGTCGCTGCGCGCTGCCTTCGCCCCGTGCCCCGCTCCGCCGCCGCCTCG
CGCCGCCCGCCCCGGCTCTGACTGACCGCGTTACTCCCACAGGTGAGCGGGCGGGACGGCCCTTCTCCTC
CGGGCTGTAATTAGCGCTTGGTTTAATGACGGCTTGTTTCTTTTCTGTGGCTGCGTGAAAGCCTTGAGGG
GCTCCGGGAGGGCCCTTTGTGCGGGGGGAGCGGCTCGGGGGGTGCGTGCGTGTGTGTGTGCGTGGGGAGC
GCCGCGTGCGGCTCCGCGCTGCCCGGCGGCTGTGAGCGCTGCGGGCGCGGCGCGGGGCTTTGTGCGCTCC
GCAGTGTGCGCGAGGGGAGCGCGGCCGGGGGCGGTGCCCCGCGGTGCGGGGGGGGCTGCGAGGGGAACAA
AGGCTGCGTGCGGGGTGTGTGCGTGGGGGGGTGAGCAGGGGGTGTGGGCGCGTCGGTCGGGCTGCAACCC
CCCCTGCACCCCCCTCCCCGAGTTGCTGAGCACGGCCCGGCTTCGGGTGCGGGGCTCCGTACGGGGCGTG
GCGCGGGGCTCGCCGTGCCGGGCGGGGGGTGGCGGCAGGTGGGGGTGCCGGGCGGGGCGGGGCCGCCTCG
GGCCGGGGAGGGCTCGGGGGAGGGGCGCGGCGGCCCCCGGAGCGCCGGCGGCTGTCGAGGCGCGGCGAGC
CGCAGCCATTGCCTTTTATGGTAATCGTGCGAGAGGGCGCAGGGACTTCCTTTGTCCCAAATCTGTGCGG
AGCCGAAATCTGGGAGGCGCCGCCGCACCCCCTCTAGCGGGCGCGGGGCGAAGCGGTGCGGCGCCGGCAG
GAAGGAAATGGGCGGGGAGGGCCTTCGTGCGTCGCCGCGCCGCCGTCCCCTTCTCCCTCTCCAGCCTCGG
GGCTGTCCGCGGGGGGACGGCTGCCTTCGGGGGGGACGGGGCAGGGCGGGGTTCGGCTTCTGGCGTGTGA
CCGGCGGCTCTAGAGCCTCTGCTAACCATGTTCATGCCTTCTTCTTTTTCCTACAGCTCCTGGGCAACGT
GCTGGTTATTGTGCTGTCTCATCATTTTGGCAAAGAATTGGGATCCGAATTCCTCGAGACCATGCGACCC
TCCGGGACGGCCGGGGCAGCGCTCCTGGCGCTGCTGGCTGCGCTCTGCCCGGCGAGTCGGGCTCTGGAGG
AAAAGAAAGTTTGCCAAGGCACGAGTAACAAGCTCACGCAGTTGGGCACTTTTGAAGATCATTTTCTCAG
CCTCCAGAGGATGTTCAATAACTGTGAGGTGGTCCTTGGGAATTTGGAAATTACCTATGTGCAGAGGAAT
TATGATCTTTCCTTCTTAAAGACCATCCAGGAGGTGGCTGGTTATGTCCTCATTGCCCTCAACACAGTGG
AGCGAATTCCTTTGGAAAACCTGCAGATCATCAGAGGAAATATGTACTACGAAAATTCCTATGCCTTAGC
AGTCTTATCTAACTATGATGCAAATAAAACCGGACTGAAGGAGCTGCCCATGAGAAATTTACAGGAAATC
CTGCATGGCGCCGTGCGGTTCAGCAACAACCCTGCCCTGTGCAACGTGGAGAGCATCCAGTGGCGGGACA
TAGTCAGCAGTGACTTTCTCAGCAACATGTCGATGGACTTCCAGAACCACCTGGGCAGCTGCCAAAAGTG
TGATCCAAGCTGTCCCAATGGGAGCTGCTGGGGTGCAGGAGAGGAGAACTGCCAGAAACTGACCAAAATC
ATCTGTGCCCAGCAGTGCTCCGGGCGCTGCCGTGGCAAGTCCCCCAGTGACTGCTGCCACAACCAGTGTG
CTGCAGGCTGCACAGGCCCCCGGGAGAGCGACTGCCTGGTCTGCCGCAAATTCCGAGACGAAGCCACGTG
CAAGGACACCTGCCCCCCACTCATGCTCTACAACCCCACCACGTACCAGATGGATGTGAACCCCGAGGGC
AAATACAGCTTTGGTGCCACCTGCGTGAAGAAGTGTCCCCGTAATTATGTGGTGACAGATCACGGCTCGT
GCGTCCGAGCCTGTGGGGCCGACAGCTATGAGATGGAGGAAGACGGCGTCCGCAAGTGTAAGAAGTGCGA
AGGGCCTTGCCGCAAAGTGTGTAACGGAATAGGTATTGGTGAATTTAAAGACTCACTCTCCATAAATGCT
ACGAATATTAAACACTTCAAAAACTGCACCTCCATCAGTGGCGATCTCCACATCCTGCCGGTGGCATTTA
GGGGTGACTCCTTCACACATACTCCTCCTCTGGATCCACAGGAACTGGATATTCTGAAAACCGTAAAGGA
AATCACAGGGTTTTTGCTGATTCAGGCTTGGCCTGAAAACAGGACGGACCTCCATGCCTTTGAGAACCTA
GAAATCATACGCGGCAGGACCAAGCAACATGGTCAGTTTTCTCTTGCAGTCGTCAGCCTGAACATAACAT
CCTTGGGATTACGCTCCCTCAAGGAGATAAGTGATGGAGATGTGATAATTTCAGGAAACAAAAATTTGTG
CTATGCAAATACAATAAACTGGAAAAAACTGTTTGGGACCTCCGGTCAGAAAACCAAAATTATAAGCAAC
AGAGGTGAAAACAGCTGCAAGGCCACAGGCCAGGTCTGCCATGCCTTGTGCTCCCCCGAGGGCTGCTGGG
GCCCGGAGCCCAGGGACTGCGTCTCTTGCCGGAATGTCAGCCGAGGCAGGGAATGCGTGGACAAGTGCAA
CCTTCTGGAGGGTGAGCCAAGGGAGTTTGTGGAGAACTCTGAGTGCATACAGTGCCACCCAGAGTGCCTG
CCTCAGGCCATGAACATCACCTGCACAGGACGGGGACCAGACAACTGTATCCAGTGTGCCCACTACATTG
ACGGCCCCCACTGCGTCAAGACCTGCCCGGCAGGAGTCATGGGAGAAAACAACACCCTGGTCTGGAAGTA
CGCAGACGCCGGCCATGTGTGCCACCTGTGCCATCCAAACTGCACCTACGGATGCACTGGGCCAGGTCTT
GAAGGCTGTCCAACGAATGGGCCTAAGATCCCGTCCATCGCCACTGGGATGGTGGGGGCCCTCCTCTTGC
TGCTGGTGGTGGCCCTGGGGATCGGCCTCTTCATGCGAAGGCGCCACATCGTTCGGAAGCGCACGCTGCG
GAGGCTGCTGCAGGAGAGGGAGCTTGTGGAGCCTCTTACACCCAGTGGAGAAGCTCCCAACCAAGCTCTC
TTGAGGATCTTGAAGGAAACTGAATTCAAAAAGATCAAAGTGCTGGGCTCCGGTGCGTTCGGCACGGTGT
ATAAGGGACTCTGGATCCCAGAAGGTGAGAAAGTTAAAATTCCCGTCGCGATCATGGAATTAAGAGAAGC
AACATCTCCGAAAGCCAACAAGGAAATCCTCGATGAAGCCTACGTGATGGCCAGCGTGGACAACCCCCAC
GTGTGCCGCCTGCTGGGCATCTGCCTCACCTCCACCGTGCAGCTCATCACGCAGCTCATGCCCTTCGGCT
GCCTCCTGGACTATGTCCGGGAACACAAAGACAATATTGGCTCCCAGTACCTGCTCAACTGGTGTGTGCA
GATCGCAAAGGGCATGAACTACTTGGAGGACCGTCGCTTGGTGCACCGCGACCTGGCAGCCAGGAACGTA
CTGGTGAAAACACCGCAGCATGTCAAGATCACAGATTTTGGGCTGGCCAAACTGCTGGGTGCGGAAGAGA
AAGAATACCATGCAGAAGGAGGCAAAGTGCCTATCAAGTGGATGGCATTGGAATCAATTTTACACAGAAT
CTATACCCACCAGAGTGATGTCTGGAGCTACGGGGTGACCGTTTGGGAGTTGATGACCTTTGGATCCAAG
CCATATGACGGAATCCCTGCCAGCGAGATCTCCTCCATCCTGGAGAAAGGAGAACGCCTCCCTCAGCCAC
CCATATGTACCATCGATGTCTACATGATCATGGTCAAGTGCTGGATGATAGACGCAGATAGTCGCCCAAA
GTTCCGTGAGTTGATCATCGAATTCTCCAAAATGGCCCGAGACCCCCAGCGCTACCTTGTCATTCAGGGG
GATGAAAGAATGCATTTGCCAAGTCCTACAGATTCCAACTTCTACCGTGCCCTGATGGATGAAGAAGACA
TGGACGACGTGGTGGATGCCGACGAGTACCTCATCCCACAGCAGGGCTTCTTCAGCAGCCCCTCCACGTC
ACGGACTCCCCTCCTGAGCTCTCTGAGTGCAACCAGCAACAATTCCACCGTGGCTTGCATTGATAGAAAT
GGGCTGCAAAGCTGTCCCATCAAGGAAGACAGCTTCTTGCAGCGATACAGCTCAGACCCCACAGGCGCCT
TGACTGAGGACAGCATAGACGACACCTTCCTCCCAGTGCCTGAATACATAAACCAGTCCGTTCCCAAAAG
GCCCGCTGGCTCTGTGCAGAATCCTGTCTATCACAATCAGCCTCTGAACCCCGCGCCCAGCAGAGACCCA
CACTACCAGGACCCCCACAGCACTGCAGTGGGCAACCCCGAGTATCTCAACACTGTCCAGCCCACCTGTG
TCAACAGCACATTCGACAGCCCTGCCCACTGGGCCCAGAAAGGCAGCCACCAAATTAGCCTGGACAACCC
TGACTACCAGCAGGACTTCTTTCCCAAGGAAGCCAAGCCAAATGGCATCTTTAAGGGCTCCACAGCTGAA
AATGCAGAATACCTAAGGGTCGCGCCACAAAGCAGTGAATTTATTGGAGCATGAGCGGCCGCTCTAGAGT
CAACTAACTTAAGCTAGCAACGGTTTCCCTCTAGCGGGATCAATTCCGCCCCCCCCCCCTAACGTTACTG
GCCGAAGCCGCTTGGAATAAGGCCGGTGTGCGTTTGTCTATATGTTATTTTCCACCATATTGCCGTCTTT
TGGCAATGTGAGGGCCCGGAAACCTGGCCCTGTCTTCTTGACGAGCATTCCTAGGGGTCTTTCCCCTCTC
GCCAAAGGAATGCAAGGTCTGTTGAATGTCGTGAAGGAAGCAGTTCCTCTGGAAGCTTCTTGAAGACAAA
CAACGTCTGTAGCGACCCTTTGCAGGCAGCGGAACCCCCCACCTGGCGACAGGTGCCTCTGCGGCCAAAA
GCCACGTGTATAAGATACACCTGCAAAGGCGGCACAACCCCAGTGCCACGTTGTGAGTTGGATAGTTGTG
GAAAGAGTCAAATGGCTCTCCTCAAGCGTATTCAACAAGGGGCTGAAGGATGCCCAGAAGGTACCCCATT
GTATGGGATCTGATCTGGGGCCTCGGTGCACATGCTTTACATGTGTTTAGTCGAGGTTAAAAAAACGTCT
AGGCCCCCCGAACCACGGGGACGTGGTTTTCCTTTGAAAAACACGATAATACCATGACCGAGTACAAGCC
CACGGTGCGCCTCGCCACCCGCGACGACGTCCCCAGGGCCGTACGCACCCTCGCCGCCGCGTTCGCCGAC
TACCCCGCCACGCGCCACACCGTCGATCCGGACCGCCACATCGAGCGGGTCACCGAGCTGCAAGAACTCT
TCCTCACGCGCGTCGGGCTCGACATCGGCAAGGTGTGGGTCGCGGACGACGGCGCCGCGGTGGCGGTCTG
GACCACGCCGGAGAGCGTCGAAGCGGGGGCGGTGTTCGCCGAGATCGGCCCGCGCATGGCCGAGTTGAGC
GGTTCCCGGCTGGCCGCGCAGCAACAGATGGAAGGCCTCCTGGCGCCGCACCGGCCCAAGGAGCCCGCGT
GGTTCCTGGCCACCGTCGGCGTCTCGCCCGACCACCAGGGCAAGGGTCTGGGCAGCGCCGTCGTGCTCCC
CGGAGTGGAGGCGGCCGAGCGCGCCGGGGTGCCCGCCTTCCTGGAGACCTCCGCGCCCCGCAACCTCCCC
TTCTACGAGCGGCTCGGCTTCACCGTCACCGCCGACGTCGAGGTGCCCGAAGGACCGCGCACCTGGTGCA
TGACCCGCAAGCCCGGTGCCTGATCGATGATCTAGAGCTCGCTGATCAGCCTCGACTGTGCCTTCTAGTT
GCCAGCCATCTGTTGTTTGCCCCTCCCCCGTGCCTTCCTTGACCCTGGAAGGTGCCACTCCCACTGTCCT
TTCCTAATAAAATGAGGAAATTGCATCGCATTGTCTGAGTAGGTGTCATTCTATTCTGGGGGGTGGGGTG
GGGCAGGACAGCAAGGGGGAGGATTGGGAAGACAATAGCAGGCATGCTGGGGATGCGGTGGGCTCTATGG
CTTCTGAGGCGGAAAGAACCTGCAGCCCAAGCTTGGCGTAATCATGGTCATAGCTGTTTCCTGTGTGAAA
TTGTTATCCGCTCACAATTCCACACAACATACGAGCCGGAAGCATAAAGTGTAAAGCCTGGGGTGCCTAA
TGAGTGAGCTAACTCACATTAATTGCGTTGCGCTCACTGCCCGCTTTCCAGTCGGGAAACCTGTCGTGCC
AGCGGATCTTAAAAGTTTTGTTACTTTATAGAAGAAATTTTGAGTTTTTGTTTTTTTTTAATAAATAAAT
AAACATAAATAAATTGTTTGTTGAATTTATTATTAGTATGTAAGTGTAAATATAATAAAACTTAATATCT
ATTCAAATTAATAAATAAACCTCGATATACAGACCGATAAAACACATGCGTCAATTTTACGCATGATTAT
CTTTAACGTACGTCACAATATGATTATCTTTCTAGGGTTAATCTAGTATACGCGTTTAATTAATCCAGCT
TTTGTTCCCTTTAGTGAGGGTTAATTGCGCGCTTGGCGTAATCATGGTCATAGCTGTTTCCTGTGTGAAA
TTGTTATCCGCTCACAATTCCACACAACATACGAGCCGGAAGCATAAAGTGTAAAGCCTGGGGTGCCTAA
TGAGTGAGCTAACTCACATTAATTGCGTTGCGCTCACTGCCCGCTTTCCAGTCGGGAAACCTGTCGTGCC
AGCTGCATTAATGAATCGGCCAACGCGCGGGGAGAGGCGGTTTGCGTATTGGGCGCTCTTCCGCTTCCTC
GCTCACTGACTCGCTGCGCTCGGTCGTTCGGCTGCGGCGAGCGGTATCAGCTCACTCAAAGGCGGTAATA
CGGTTATCCACAGAATCAGGGGATAACGCAGGAAAGAACATGTGAGCAAAAGGCCAGCAAAAGGCCAGGA
ACCGTAAAAAGGCCGCGTTGCTGGCGTTTTTCCATAGGCTCCGCCCCCCTGACGAGCATCACAAAAATCG
ACGCTCAAGTCAGAGGTGGCGAAACCCGACAGGACTATAAAGATACCAGGCGTTTCCCCCTGGAAGCTCC
CTCGTGCGCTCTCCTGTTCCGACCCTGCCGCTTACCGGATACCTGTCCGCCTTTCTCCCTTCGGGAAGCG
TGGCGCTTTCTCATAGCTCACGCTGTAGGTATCTCAGTTCGGTGTAGGTCGTTCGCTCCAAGCTGGGCTG
TGTGCACGAACCCCCCGTTCAGCCCGACCGCTGCGCCTTATCCGGTAACTATCGTCTTGAGTCCAACCCG
GTAAGACACGACTTATCGCCACTGGCAGCAGCCACTGGTAACAGGATTAGCAGAGCGAGGTATGTAGGCG
GTGCTACAGAGTTCTTGAAGTGGTGGCCTAACTACGGCTACACTAGAAGAACAGTATTTGGTATCTGCGC
TCTGCTGAAGCCAGTTACCTTCGGAAAAAGAGTTGGTAGCTCTTGATCCGGCAAACAAACCACCGCTGGT
AGCGGTGGTTTTTTTGTTTGCAAGCAGCAGATTACGCGCAGAAAAAAAGGATCTCAAGAAGATCCTTTGA
TCTTTTCTACGGGGTCTGACGCTCAGTGGAACGAAAACTCACGTTAAGGGATTTTGGTCATGAGATTATC
AAAAAGGATCTTCACCTAGATCCTTTTAAATTAAAAATGAAGTTTTAAATCAATCTAAAGTATATATGAG
TAAACTTGGTCTGACAGTTACCAATGCTTAATCAGTGAGGCACCTATCTCAGCGATCTGTCTATTTCGTT
CATCCATAGTTGCCTGACTCCCCGTCGTGTAGATAACTACGATACGGGAGGGCTTACCATCTGGCCCCAG
TGCTGCAATGATACCGCGAGACCCACGCTCACCGGCTCCAGATTTATCAGCAATAAACCAGCCAGCCGGA
AGGGCCGAGCGCAGAAGTGGTCCTGCAACTTTATCCGCCTCCATCCAGTCTATTAATTGTTGCCGGGAAG
CTAGAGTAAGTAGTTCGCCAGTTAATAGTTTGCGCAACGTTGTTGCCATTGCTACAGGCATCGTGGTGTC
ACGCTCGTCGTTTGGTATGGCTTCATTCAGCTCCGGTTCCCAACGATCAAGGCGAGTTACATGATCCCCC
ATGTTGTGCAAAAAAGCGGTTAGCTCCTTCGGTCCTCCGATCGTTGTCAGAAGTAAGTTGGCCGCAGTGT
TATCACTCATGGTTATGGCAGCACTGCATAATTCTCTTACTGTCATGCCATCCGTAAGATGCTTTTCTGT
GACTGGTGAGTACTCAACCAAGTCATTCTGAGAATAGTGTATGCGGCGACCGAGTTGCTCTTGCCCGGCG
TCAATACGGGATAATACCGCGCCACATAGCAGAACTTTAAAAGTGCTCATCATTGGAAAACGTTCTTCGG
GGCGAAAACTCTCAAGGATCTTACCGCTGTTGAGATCCAGTTCGATGTAACCCACTCGTGCACCCAACTG
ATCTTCAGCATCTTTTACTTTCACCAGCGTTTCTGGGTGAGCAAAAACAGGAAGGCAAAATGCCGCAAAA
AAGGGAATAAGGGCGACACGGAAATGTTGAATACTCATACTCTTCCTTTTTCAATATTATTGAAGCATTT
ATCAGGGTTATTGTCTCATGAGCGGATACATATTTGAATGTATTTAGAAAAATAAACAAATAGGGGTTCC
GCGCACATTTCCCCGAAAAGTGCCAC
Features (pLannotate 1.2.2; 23 found; start..end, strand, type, name):
     30..458     -  rep_origin     f1 ori (sequence partly withheld): f1 bacteriophage origin of replication; arrow indicates direction of (+) strand synthesis
    463..618     -  CDS            lacZα (fragment): LacZα fragment of β-galactosidase; lacZ fragment
    626..644     +  promoter       T7 promoter: promoter for bacteriophage T7 RNA polymerase
   1011..1390    +  enhancer       CMV enhancer: human cytomegalovirus immediate early enhancer
   1392..1667    +  promoter       chicken β-actin promoter: No description available
   1668..2684    +  intron         chimeric intron: chimera between introns from chicken β-actin and rabbit β-globin
   2760..6392    +  CDS            EGFR: precursor of human epidermal growth factor receptor
   6458..7019    +  misc_feature   IRES: internal ribosome entry site (IRES) of the encephalomyocarditis virus (EMCV)
   7022..7621    +  CDS            PuroR: puromycin N-acetyltransferase; pac from Streptomyces alboniger; confers resistance to puromycin
   7654..7878    +  polyA_signal   bGH poly(A) signal: bovine growth hormone polyadenylation signal
   7882..7898    +  promoter       SV40 promoter (fragment): SV40 enhancer and early promoter
   7949..7965    -  protein_bind   lac operator: The lac repressor binds to the lac operator to inhibit transcription in E. coli. This inhibition can be relieved by adding lactose or isopropyl-β-D-thiogalactopyranoside (IPTG). lac repressor encoded by lacI
   7973..8003    -  promoter       lac promoter: promoter for the E. coli lac operon
   8018..8039    -  protein_bind   CAP binding site: CAP binding activates transcription in the presence of cAMP. E. coli catabolite activator protein
   8052..8091    -  CDS            lacI (fragment): lac repressor; lacI; The lac repressor binds to the lac operator to inhibit transcription in E. coli. This inhibition can be relieved by adding lactose or isopropyl-β-D-thiogalactopyranoside (IPTG).
   8376..8394    -  promoter       T3 promoter: promoter for bacteriophage T3 RNA polymerase
   8439..8455    -  protein_bind   lac operator: The lac repressor binds to the lac operator to inhibit transcription in E. coli. This inhibition can be relieved by adding lactose or isopropyl-β-D-thiogalactopyranoside (IPTG). lac repressor encoded by lacI
   8463..8493    -  promoter       lac promoter: promoter for the E. coli lac operon
   8508..8529    -  protein_bind   CAP binding site: CAP binding activates transcription in the presence of cAMP. E. coli catabolite activator protein
   8542..8634    -  CDS            lacI (fragment): lac repressor; lacI; The lac repressor binds to the lac operator to inhibit transcription in E. coli. This inhibition can be relieved by adding lactose or isopropyl-β-D-thiogalactopyranoside (IPTG).
   8817..9405    -  rep_origin     ori: high-copy-number ColE1/pMB1/pBR322/pUC origin of replication
   9576..10436   -  CDS            AmpR: β-lactamase; bla; confers resistance to ampicillin, carbenicillin, and related antibiotics
  10437..10541   -  promoter       AmpR promoter: bla
