[The description below was written by a language model from this plasmid's Addgene catalogue record and pLannotate feature annotations shown in this document.]
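Description:
pPBpuro-EGFR(M721) is a mammalian expression plasmid of roughly 10.6 kb built on the pPBpuro backbone, carrying a mutant form of human EGFR (ErbB1) in which lysine 721 is replaced by methionine. It is propagated in E. coli through a high-copy ColE1/pUC-type origin with ampicillin selection from the β-lactamase gene. It also retains cloning-vector remnants such as an f1 origin, T7 and T3 promoters, and lacZα, lac promoter/operator and lacI fragments. The "PB" in the backbone name suggests a piggyBac transposon vector, but the feature table annotates no transposon terminal repeats, so the record itself does not confirm transposase-mediated integration.

The payload is a single bicistronic expression unit. A CAG-type promoter, composed of the CMV enhancer, the chicken β-actin promoter and a chimeric β-actin/β-globin intron, drives strong constitutive transcription of the full-length EGFR precursor coding sequence. Downstream, an EMCV IRES allows cap-independent translation of puromycin N-acetyltransferase from the same mRNA, and the transcript ends at a bovine growth hormone polyadenylation signal. Because the receptor and the resistance marker share one transcript, puromycin selection enriches for cells that also express the EGFR mutant. No epitope tag or fluorescent reporter is annotated.

The record states the purpose only as encoding a human ErbB1 mutant. The substitution of lysine 721 is generally known as a kinase-inactivating change in the ATP-binding site, though the record does not say this. The associated study examined ErbB-family gene knockouts in proliferation, survival and migration, which is consistent with using this construct to re-express a defined receptor variant in mammalian cells.
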