Addgene plasmid #197379: pPBpuro-EGFR(M721)
Purpose: Encoding human ErbB1 mutant.
Depositing lab: Michiyuki Matsuda. Depositing organization: Kyoto University, Graduate School of Biostudies. Publication: Knockout of all ErbB-family genes delineates their roles in proliferation, survival, and migration. Matsuda K, Hirayama D, Hino N, Kuno S, Sakaue-Sawano A, Miyawaki A, Matsuda M, Terai K. J Cell Sci. 2023 Jul 31:jcs.261199. doi: 10.1242/jcs.261199. PubMed 37519219.
Backbone
  Vector backbone: pPBpuro
  Backbone size w/o insert (bp): 7000
  Total vector size (bp): 10600
  Vector type: Mammalian Expression
  Selectable markers: Puromycin
Growth in bacteria
  Bacterial resistance: Ampicillin, 100 μg/mL
  Growth temperature: 37°C
  Growth strain: DH5alpha
  Copy number: Unknown
Gene/Insert
  Gene/Insert name: EGFR mutant
  Species: H. sapiens (human)
  Insert size (bp): 3600
  Mutation: Lysine 721 to Methionine
  Entrez Gene: EGFR (a.k.a. ERBB, ERBB1, ERRP, HER1, NISBD2, NNCIS, PIG61, mENA)
Terms and licenses: Academic/Nonprofit Terms; Industry Terms: Not Available to Industry
How to cite: pPBpuro-EGFR(M721) was a gift from Michiyuki Matsuda (Addgene plasmid # 197379 ; http://n2t.net/addgene:197379 ; RRID:Addgene_197379)
